Addgene plasmid #71904: pAC1406-pCR8-4xNLS_PUFb_2xNLS
Purpose: NLSPUFb pCR8 gateway donor vector for insertion of N-terminal domain (SgrAI or AgeI with ClaI) and C-terminal domain (FseI PacI). Grow in dcm- cells (e.g., NEB C3040) to prepare vector for ClaI digest
Depositing lab: Albert Cheng. Depositing organization: Jackson Laboratory. Publication: Casilio: a versatile CRISPR-Cas9-Pumilio hybrid for gene regulation and genomic labeling. Cheng AW, Jillette N, Lee P, Plaskon D, Fujiwara Y, Wang W, Taghbalout A, Wang H. Cell Res. 2016 Feb;26(2):254-7. doi: 10.1038/cr.2016.3. Epub 2016 Jan 15. PubMed 26768771.
Backbone
  Vector backbone: pCR8/GW/TOPO
  Backbone manufacturer: Invitrogen
  Vector type: Gateway Donor
Growth in bacteria
  Bacterial resistance: Spectinomycin, 50 μg/mL
  Growth temperature: 37°C
  Growth strain: DH5alpha
  Copy number: Unknown
Gene/Insert
  Gene/Insert name: 4xNLS-PUFb-2xNLS
  Species: Synthetic
  Cloning method: Unknown
  Sequencing primers: 5′ M13F; 3′ M13R
Terms and licenses: Academic/Nonprofit Terms; Industry Terms: Not Available to Industry
Depositor comments: Please visit http://casil.io for more information, updates, and protocols.
How to cite: pAC1406-pCR8-4xNLS_PUFb_2xNLS was a gift from Albert Cheng (Addgene plasmid # 71904)
