[The description below was written by a language model from this plasmid's Addgene catalogue record and the feature table of its GenBank file.]
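Description:
pAC1406-pCR8-4xNLS_PUFb_2xNLS is a 4.2 kb Gateway entry-type ("donor") plasmid built on the Invitrogen pCR8/GW/TOPO backbone and belonging to the Casilio toolkit, a CRISPR-Cas9–Pumilio hybrid system for gene regulation and genomic labelling. It is maintained in E. coli through a high-copy ColE1/pUC-type origin and selected with spectinomycin via the aadA (SmR) aminoglycoside adenylyltransferase gene, which also confers streptomycin resistance. The rrnB T1 and T2 terminators lie upstream of the cloning region, insulating it from read-through transcription. M13 forward and reverse primer sites, plus a T7 promoter lying outside attL2 and pointing back toward the insert, flank the cassette for sequencing.

The payload is a synthetic open reading frame located between attL1 and attL2. It consists of four SV40 large T antigen nuclear localization signals (three in tandem and a fourth slightly downstream), the PUFb domain, and two more SV40 NLS copies at the C-terminal end. The PUFb coding segment is not annotated separately in the feature table, but it would occupy the roughly 1 kb gap between the fourth and fifth NLS. PUF domains are Pumilio-derived, sequence-specific RNA-binding modules.

The vector is designed as a modular scaffold. An N-terminal partner domain can be inserted using SgrAI or AgeI together with ClaI, and a C-terminal domain using FseI and PacI, creating nuclear-targeted PUFb fusions. The record notes that ClaI digestion requires plasmid prepared from a dcm-deficient host. No eukaryotic promoter is present, so the finished fusion is expected to be moved by LR recombination into a destination vector that supplies the expression elements.
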