LOCUS       Exported 4202 bp ds-DNA circular SYN 12-MAY-2021
DEFINITION  NLSPUFb pCR8 gateway donor vector for insertion of N-terminal domain
            (SgrAI or AgeI with ClaI) and C-terminal domain (FseI PacI). Grow in
            dcm- cells (e.g., NEB C3040) to prepare vector for ClaI digest.
ACCESSION   .
VERSION     .
KEYWORDS    pAC1406-pCR8-4xNLS_PUFb_2xNLS
SOURCE      synthetic DNA construct
  ORGANISM  synthetic DNA construct
REFERENCE   1 (bases 1 to 4202)
  AUTHORS   Cheng AW, Jillette N, Lee P, Plaskon D, Fujiwara Y, Wang W,
            Taghbalout A, Wang H
  TITLE     Casilio: a versatile CRISPR-Cas9-Pumilio hybrid for gene regulation
            and genomic labeling.
  JOURNAL   Cell Res. 2016 Feb;26(2):254-7. doi: 10.1038/cr.2016.3. Epub 2016
            Jan 15.
  PUBMED    26768771
REFERENCE   2 (bases 1 to 4202)
  AUTHORS   .
  TITLE     Direct Submission
  JOURNAL   Exported May 12, 2021 from SnapGene Server 1.1.58
            http://www.snapgene.com
FEATURES             Location/Qualifiers
     source          1..4202
                     /organism="synthetic DNA construct"
                     /mol_type="other DNA"
     primer_bind     92..109
                     /label=L4440
                     /note="L4440 vector, forward primer"
     terminator      268..295
                     /label=rrnB T2 terminator
                     /note="transcription terminator T2 from the E. coli rrnB
                     gene"
     terminator      387..473
                     /gene="Escherichia coli rrnB"
                     /label=rrnB T1 terminator
                     /note="transcription terminator T1 from the E. coli rrnB
                     gene"
     primer_bind     522..544
                     /label=M13/pUC Forward
                     /note="In lacZ gene"
     primer_bind     536..553
                     /label=M13 Forward
                     /note="In lacZ gene. Also called M13-F20 or M13 (-21)
                     Forward"
     primer_bind     537..553
                     /label=M13 fwd
                     /note="common sequencing primer, one of multiple similar
                     variants"
     protein_bind    569..668
                     /gene="mutant version of attL"
                     /label=attL1
                     /bound_moiety="LR Clonase(TM)"
                     /note="recombination site for the Gateway(R) LR reaction"
     CDS             719..739
                     /codon_start=1
                     /product="nuclear localization signal of SV40 (simian virus
                     40) large T antigen"
                     /label=SV40 NLS
                     /translation="PKKKRKV"
     CDS             743..763
                     /codon_start=1
                     /product="nuclear localization signal of SV40 (simian virus
                     40) large T antigen"
                     /label=SV40 NLS
                     /translation="PKKKRKV"
     CDS             767..787
                     /codon_start=1
                     /product="nuclear localization signal of SV40 (simian virus
                     40) large T antigen"
                     /label=SV40 NLS
                     /translation="PKKKRKV"
     CDS             878..898
                     /codon_start=1
                     /product="nuclear localization signal of SV40 (simian virus
                     40) large T antigen"
                     /label=SV40 NLS
                     /translation="PKKKRKV"
     CDS             1955..1975
                     /codon_start=1
                     /product="nuclear localization signal of SV40 (simian virus
                     40) large T antigen"
                     /label=SV40 NLS
                     /translation="PKKKRKV"
     CDS             1979..1999
                     /codon_start=1
                     /product="nuclear localization signal of SV40 (simian virus
                     40) large T antigen"
                     /label=SV40 NLS
                     /translation="PKKKRKV"
     protein_bind    complement(2081..2180)
                     /gene="mutant version of attL"
                     /label=attL2
                     /bound_moiety="LR Clonase(TM)"
                     /note="recombination site for the Gateway(R) LR reaction"
     primer_bind     complement(2197..2216)
                     /label=T7
                     /note="T7 promoter, forward primer"
     promoter        complement(2198..2216)
                     /label=T7 promoter
                     /note="promoter for bacteriophage T7 RNA polymerase"
     primer_bind     complement(2221..2237)
                     /label=M13 rev
                     /note="common sequencing primer, one of multiple similar
                     variants"
     primer_bind     complement(2221..2237)
                     /label=M13 Reverse
                     /note="In lacZ gene. Also called M13-rev"
     CDS             2668..3459
                     /codon_start=1
                     /gene="aadA"
                     /product="aminoglycoside adenylyltransferase (Murphy,
                     1985)"
                     /label=SmR
                     /note="confers resistance to spectinomycin and
                     streptomycin"
                     /translation="MREAVIAEVSTQLSEVVGVIERHLEPTLLAVHLYGSAVDGGLKPH
                     SDIDLLVTVTVRLDETTRRALINDLLETSASPGESEILRAVEVTIVVHDDIIPWRYPAK
                     RELQFGEWQRNDILAGIFEPATIDIDLAILLTKAREHSVALVGPAAEELFDPVPEQDLF
                     EALNETLTLWNSPPDWAGDERNVVLTLSRIWYSAVTGKIAPKDVAADWAMERLPAQYQP
                     VILEARQAYLGQEEDRLASRADQLEEFVHYVKGEITKVVGK"
     rep_origin      3552..4140
                     /direction=RIGHT
                     /label=ori
                     /note="high-copy-number ColE1/pMB1/pBR322/pUC origin of
                     replication"
     primer_bind     4041..4060
                     /label=pBR322ori-F
                     /note="pBR322 origin, forward primer"
ORIGIN
        1 ctttcctgcg ttatcccctg attctgtgga taaccgtatt accgcctttg agtgagctga
       61 taccgctcgc cgcagccgaa cgaccgagcg cagcgagtca gtgagcgagg aagcggaaga
      121 gcgcccaata cgcaaaccgc ctctccccgc gcgttggccg attcattaat gcagctggca
      181 cgacaggttt cccgactgga aagcgggcag tgagcgcaac gcaattaata cgcgtaccgc
      241 tagccaggaa gagtttgtag aaacgcaaaa aggccatccg tcaggatggc cttctgctta
      301 gtttgatgcc tggcagttta tggcgggcgt cctgcccgcc accctccggg ccgttgcttc
      361 acaacgttca aatccgctcc cggcggattt gtcctactca ggagagcgtt caccgacaaa
      421 caacagataa aacgaaaggc ccagtcttcc gactgagcct ttcgttttat ttgatgcctg
      481 gcagttccct actctcgcgt taacgctagc atggatgttt tcccagtcac gacgttgtaa
      541 aacgacggcc agtcttaagc tcgggcccca aataatgatt ttattttgac tgatagtgac
      601 ctgttcgttg caacaaattg atgagcaatg cttttttata atgccaactt tgtacaaaaa
      661 agcaggctcc gaattcaccg gtgccgccac catgatcgat ggcggaggcg gatctgatcc
      721 aaaaaagaag agaaaggtag atccaaaaaa gaagagaaag gtagatccaa aaaagaagag
      781 aaaggtagga tctaccggat ctagaaacga tggtggtggt ggaagcgggg gtgggggcag
      841 cggtggaggg ggaagcgggc gcgccgggat cctccccccc aagaaaaaga ggaaggtatc
      901 tagaggccgc agccgccttt tggaagattt tcgaaacaac cggtacccca atttacaact
      961 gcgggagatt gctggacata taatggaatt ttcccaagac cagcatgggt ccagattcat
     1021 tcagctgaaa ctggagcgtg ccacaccagc tgagcgccag cttgtcttca atgaaatcct
     1081 ccaggctgcc taccaactca tggtggatgt gtttggtaat tacgtcattc agaagttctt
     1141 tgaatttggc agtcttgaac agaagctggc tttggcagaa cggattcgag gccacgtcct
     1201 gtcattggca ctacagatgt atggctgccg tgttatccag aaagctcttg agtttattcc
     1261 ttcagaccag cagaatgaga tggttcggga actagatggc catgtcttga agtgtgtgaa
     1321 agatcagaat ggcaatcacg tggttcagaa atgcattgaa tgtgtacagc cccagtcttt
     1381 gcaatttatc atcgacgcgt ttaagggaca ggtatttgcc ttatccacac atccttatgg
     1441 ctgccgagtg attcagagaa tcctggagca ctgtctccct gaccagacac tccctatttt
     1501 agaggagctt caccagcaca cagagcagct ggtacaggat caatatggaa gttatgtaat
     1561 cgaacatgta ctggagcacg gtcgtcctga ggataaaagc aaaattgtag cagaaatccg
     1621 aggcaatgta cttgtattga gtcagcacaa atttgcaaac aatgttgtgc agaagtgtgt
     1681 tactcacgcc tcacgtacgg agcgcgctgt gctcatcgac gaggtgtgca ccatgaacga
     1741 cggtccccac agtgccttat acaccatgat gaaggaccag tatgccaact acgtggtcca
     1801 gaagatgatt gacgtggcgg agccaggcca gcggaagatc gtcatgcata agatccggcc
     1861 ccacatcgca actcttcgta agtacaccta tggcaagcac attctggcca agctggagaa
     1921 gtactacatg aagaacggtg ttgacttagg ggacccaaag aagaagcgca aagtggatcc
     1981 taaaaagaaa agaaaggtag gcggccgcgg gggaggcggt tccggtggcg gcggaagcgg
     2041 aggtggagga tcagggccgg cctgattaat taagaattcg acccagcttt cttgtacaaa
     2101 gttggcatta taaaaaataa ttgctcatca atttgttgca acgaacaggt cactatcagt
     2161 caaaataaaa tcattatttg ccatccagct gatatcccct atagtgagtc gtattacatg
     2221 gtcatagctg tttcctggca gctctggccc gtgtctcaaa atctctgatg ttacattgca
     2281 caagataaaa atatatcatc atgcctcctc tagaccagcc aggacagaaa tgcctcgact
     2341 tcgctgctgc ccaaggttgc cgggtgacgc acaccgtgga aacggatgaa ggcacgaacc
     2401 cagtggacat aagcctgttc ggttcgtaag ctgtaatgca agtagcgtat gcgctcacgc
     2461 aactggtcca gaaccttgac cgaacgcagc ggtggtaacg gcgcagtggc ggttttcatg
     2521 gcttgttatg actgtttttt tggggtacag tctatgcctc gggcatccaa gcagcaagcg
     2581 cgttacgccg tgggtcgatg tttgatgtta tggagcagca acgatgttac gcagcagggc
     2641 agtcgcccta aaacaaagtt aaacatcatg agggaagcgg tgatcgccga agtatcgact
     2701 caactatcag aggtagttgg cgtcatcgag cgccatctcg aaccgacgtt gctggccgta
     2761 catttgtacg gctccgcagt ggatggcggc ctgaagccac acagtgatat tgatttgctg
     2821 gttacggtga ccgtaaggct tgatgaaaca acgcggcgag ctttgatcaa cgaccttttg
     2881 gaaacttcgg cttcccctgg agagagcgag attctccgcg ctgtagaagt caccattgtt
     2941 gtgcacgacg acatcattcc gtggcgttat ccagctaagc gcgaactgca atttggagaa
     3001 tggcagcgca atgacattct tgcaggtatc ttcgagccag ccacgatcga cattgatctg
     3061 gctatcttgc tgacaaaagc aagagaacat agcgttgcct tggtaggtcc agcggcggag
     3121 gaactctttg atccggttcc tgaacaggat ctatttgagg cgctaaatga aaccttaacg
     3181 ctatggaact cgccgcccga ctgggctggc gatgagcgaa atgtagtgct tacgttgtcc
     3241 cgcatttggt acagcgcagt aaccggcaaa atcgcgccga aggatgtcgc tgccgactgg
     3301 gcaatggagc gcctgccggc ccagtatcag cccgtcatac ttgaagctag acaggcttat
     3361 cttggacaag aagaagatcg cttggcctcg cgcgcagatc agttggaaga atttgtccac
     3421 tacgtgaaag gcgagatcac caaggtagtc ggcaaataac cctcgagcca cccatgacca
     3481 aaatccctta acgtgagtta cgcgtcgttc cactgagcgt cagaccccgt agaaaagatc
     3541 aaaggatctt cttgagatcc tttttttctg cgcgtaatct gctgcttgca aacaaaaaaa
     3601 ccaccgctac cagcggtggt ttgtttgccg gatcaagagc taccaactct ttttccgaag
     3661 gtaactggct tcagcagagc gcagatacca aatactgtcc ttctagtgta gccgtagtta
     3721 ggccaccact tcaagaactc tgtagcaccg cctacatacc tcgctctgct aatcctgtta
     3781 ccagtggctg ctgccagtgg cgataagtcg tgtcttaccg ggttggactc aagacgatag
     3841 ttaccggata aggcgcagcg gtcgggctga acggggggtt cgtgcacaca gcccagcttg
     3901 gagcgaacga cctacaccga actgagatac ctacagcgtg agcattgaga aagcgccacg
     3961 cttcccgaag ggagaaaggc ggacaggtat ccggtaagcg gcagggtcgg aacaggagag
     4021 cgcacgaggg agcttccagg gggaaacgcc tggtatcttt atagtcctgt cgggtttcgc
     4081 cacctctgac ttgagcgtcg atttttgtga tgctcgtcag gggggcggag cctatggaaa
     4141 aacgccagca acgcggcctt tttacggttc ctggcctttt gctggccttt tgctcacatg
     4201 tt
//
