>Addgene plasmid #71904 | pAC1406-pCR8-4xNLS_PUFb_2xNLS | addgene partial sequence | sequence record 136899 | M13-F20 5'-TGTAAAACGACGGCCAGT-3'
ATTTTATTTTGACTGATAGTGACCTGTTCGTTGCAACAAATTGATGAGCAATGCTTTTTTATAATGCCAA
CTTTGTACAAAAAAGCAGGCTCCGAATTCACCGGTGCCGCCACCATGATCGATGGCGGAGGCGGATCTGA
TCCAAAAAAGAAGAGAAAGGTAGATCCAAAAAAGAAGAGAAAGGTAGATCCAAAAAAGAAGAGAAAGGTA
GGATCTACCGGATCTAGAAACGATGGTGGTGGTGGAAGCGGGGGTGGGGGCAGCGGTGGAGGGGGAAGCG
GGCGCGCCGGGATCCTCCCCCCCAAGAAAAAGAGGAAGGTATCTAGAGGCCGCAGCCGCCTTTTGGAAGA
TTTTCGAAACAACCGGTACCCCAATTTACAACTGCGGGAGATTGCTGGACATATAATGGAATTTTCCCAA
GACCAGCATGGGTCCAGATTCATTCAGCTGAAACTGGAGCGTGCCACACCAGCTGAGCGCCAGCTTGTCT
TCAATGAAATCCTCCAGGCTGCCTACCAACTCATGGTGGATGTGTTTGGTAATTACGTCATTCAGAAGTT
CTTTGAATTTGGCAGTCTTGAACAGAAGCTGGCTTTGGCAGAACGGATTCGAGGCCACGTCCTGTCATTG
GCACTACAGATGTATGGCTGCCGTGTTATCCAGAAAGCTCTTGAGTTTATTCCTTCAGACCAGCAGAATG
AGATGGTTCGGGAACTAGATGGCCATGTCTTGAAGTGTGTGAAAGATCAGAATGGCAATCACGTGGTTCA
GAAATGCATTGAATGTGTACAGCCCCAGTCTTTGCAATTTATCATCGACGCGTTTAAGGGACAGGTATTT
GCCTTATCCACACATCCTTATGGCTGCCGAGTGAT
