>Addgene plasmid #71904 | pAC1406-pCR8-4xNLS_PUFb_2xNLS | addgene partial sequence | sequence record 136957 | M13-Rev 5'-CAGGAAACAGCTATGACC-3'
AGCTGGATGGCAAATAATGATTTTATTTTGACTGATAGTGACCTGTTCGTTGCAACAAATTGATGAGCAA
TTATTTTTTATAATGCCAACTTTGTACAAGAAAGCTGGGTCGAATTCTTAATTAATCAGGCCGGCCCTGA
TCCTCCACCTCCGCTTCCGCCGCCACCGGAACCGCCTCCCCCGCGGCCGCCTACCTTTCTTTTCTTTTTA
GGATCCACTTTGCGCTTCTTCTTTGGGTCCCCTAAGTCAACACCGTTCTTCATGTAGTACTTCTCCAGCT
TGGCCAGAATGTGCTTGCCATAGGTGTACTTACGAAGAGTTGCGATGTGGGGCCGGATCTTATGCATGAC
GATCTTCCGCTGGCCTGGCTCCGCCACGTCAATCATCTTCTGGACCACGTAGTTGGCATACTGGTCCTTC
ATCATGGTGTATAAGGCACTGTGGGGACCGTCGTTCATGGTGCACACCTCGTCGATGAGCACAGCGCGCT
CCGTACGTGAGGCGTGAGTAACACACTTCTGCACAACATTGTTTGCAAATTTGTGCTGACTCAATACAAG
TACATTGCCTCGGATTTCTGCTACAATTTTGCTTTTATCCTCAGGACGACCGTGCTCCAGTACATGTTCG
ATTACATAACTTCCATATTGATCCTGTACCAGCTGCTCTGTGTGCTGGTGAAGCTCCTCTAAAATAGGGA
GTGTCTGGTCAGGGAGACAGTGCTCCAGGATTCTCTGAATCACTCGGCAGCCATAAGGATGTGTGGATAA
GGCAAATACCTGTCCCTTAAACGCGTCGATGATAAATTGCAAAGACTGGGGCTGTACACATTCAATGCAT
TTCTGAACCACGTGATTGCCATTCTGATCTTTCACACACTTCAAGACATGGCCATCTAGTTCCCGAACCA
TCTCATTCTGCTGGTCTGAAGGAATAAACTCAAGAGCTTTCTGGATAACACGGCAGCCATACATCTGTAG
TGCCAATGACAGGACGTGGCCTCGAATCCGTT
